Addgene plasmid #172717: pnsgRNA
Purpose: Delivery of guide RNA for prime editing
Depositing lab: Tilmann Weber. Depositing organization: Danmarks Tekniske Universitet. Publication: A versatile genetic engineering toolkit for E. coli based on CRISPR-prime editing. Tong Y, Jorgensen TS, Whitford CM, Weber T, Lee SY. Nat Commun. 2021 Sep 1;12(1):5206. doi: 10.1038/s41467-021-25541-3. PubMed 34471126.
Backbone
  Vector backbone: pVRb
  Backbone size w/o insert (bp): 3777
  Vector type: Bacterial Expression
Growth in bacteria
  Bacterial resistance: Kanamycin, 50 μg/mL
  Growth temperature: 37°C
  Growth strain: DH5alpha
  Copy number: Low Copy
Gene/Insert
  Gene/Insert name: J23119-gRNA
  gRNA/shRNA sequence: scaffold: GTTTTAGAGCTAGAAATAGCAAGTTAAAATAAGGCTAGTCCGTTATCAACTTGAAAAAGTGGCACCGAGTCGGTGC
  Species: Synthetic
  Insert size (bp): 111
  Cloning method: Gibson Cloning
Terms and licenses: Academic/Nonprofit Terms; Industry Terms: Not Available to Industry
Depositor comments: Please visit https://www.biorxiv.org/content/10.1101/2020.09.02.279141v1 for bioRxiv preprint.
How to cite: pnsgRNA was a gift from Tilmann Weber (Addgene plasmid # 172717 ; http://n2t.net/addgene:172717 ; RRID:Addgene_172717)
