[The description below was written by a language model from this plasmid's Addgene catalogue record and pLannotate feature annotations shown in this document.]
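Description:
pnsgRNA is a low-copy bacterial expression plasmid built on the pVRb backbone and designed to deliver a guide RNA as part of a CRISPR-prime editing toolkit for E. coli. It replicates from the pSC101 origin together with the Rep101 (RepA) initiator protein it requires, which accounts for the low copy number. It is selected with kanamycin through a neo/nptII aminoglycoside phosphotransferase gene followed by a lambda t0 terminator. A short annotated tnpA fragment next to the resistance gene is most likely a remnant of the Tn5 origin of the kanamycin cassette rather than a functional transposase.

The payload is a compact synthetic cassette of about 111 bp, installed by Gibson assembly. In it, the strong constitutive J23119 promoter, in the version ending with an SpeI site, is placed directly against the Streptococcus pyogenes Cas9 guide RNA scaffold. In the annotated sequence the scaffold begins immediately after the promoter, with no spacer feature between them. This suggests the deposited plasmid is an empty template into which a user-chosen targeting sequence is inserted at the promoter–scaffold junction, though the record does not say so explicitly. Downstream lie a 5S rRNA segment and the rrnB T1 terminator, a common arrangement derived from the E. coli rrnB operon that stops transcription after the guide. The brief capTEV hit is probably just a short sequence match, such as a histidine-tag remnant of the backbone.

The record gives the purpose only as guide RNA delivery for prime editing. It does not describe the guide's specific role or the companion plasmids supplying the editor protein.
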