Features (pLannotate 1.2.2; 10 found; start..end, strand, type, name):
     54..88      +  promoter       J23119(SpeI) promoter: bacterial promoter (Registry of Standard Biological Parts BBa J23119) modified to end with an SpeI site
     89..164     +  misc_RNA       gRNA scaffold: guide RNA scaffold for the Streptococcus pyogenes CRISPR/Cas9 system
    230..247     +  CDS            capTEV™ (fragment): composite tag for in vivo biotinylation, TEV protease cleavage, and 6xHis tagging
    354..469     +  ncRNA          5S rRNA: Accession: RF00001 - 5S ribosomal RNA
    473..559     +  terminator     rrnB T1 terminator: Escherichia coli rrnB; transcription terminator T1 from the E. coli rrnB gene
   1097..2047    -  CDS            Rep101: RepA protein needed for replication with the pSC101 origin; rep101
   2095..2317    -  rep_origin     pSC101 ori: low-copy replication origin that requires the Rep101 protein
   2809..2903    -  terminator     lambda t0 terminator: transcription terminator from phage lambda
   2937..3728    -  CDS            neo: KKA2_KLEPN - Also known as kan, nptII. Experimental evidence at protein level: Swiss-Prot protein existence level 1. Resistance to kanamycin, neomycin, paromomycin, ribostamycin, butirosin and gentamicin B. From Klebsiella pneumoniae.
   3760..3879    -  CDS            tnpA (fragment): TN5P_ECOLX - Also known as tnp. Experimental evidence at protein level: Swiss-Prot protein existence level 1. Mediates transposition of transposon Tn5 by a 'cut and paste' mechanism. First, the monomeric transposase binds the 19 bp inverted DNA repeats flanking the transposon. Then, dimerization of the DNA- bound transposase creates a synaptic DNA complex. After nicking of the first DNA strand, excision of the transposon proceeds through a series of intermediates. The transposase then mediates the insertion of the transposon at a new site by strand transfer. The activity of the wild- type tran
>Addgene plasmid #172717 | pnsgRNA | addgene full sequence | sequence record 342967 | Addgene NGS Result
ACATTAACCTATAAAAATAGGCGTATCACGAGGCCCTTGAATTCTAAAGATCTTTGACAGCTAGCTCAGT
CCTAGGTATAATACTAGTGTTTTAGAGCTAGAAATAGCAAGTTAAAATAAGGCTAGTCCGTTATCAACTT
GAAAAAGTGGCACCGAGTCGGTGCTTTTTTTGAAGCTTGGGCCCGAACAAAAACTCATCTCAGAAGAGGA
TCTGAATAGCGCCGTCGACCATCATCATCATCATCATTGAGTTTAAACGGTCTCCAGCTTGGCTGTTTTG
GCGGATGAGAGAAGATTTTCAGCCTGATACAGATTAAATCAGAACGCAGAAGCGGTCTGATAAAACAGAA
TTTGCCTGGCGGCAGTAGCGCGGTGGTCCCACCTGACCCCATGCCGAACTCAGAAGTGAAACGCCGTAGC
GCCGATGGTAGTGTGGGGTCTCCCCATGCGAGAGTAGGGAACTGCCAGGCATCAAATAAAACGAAAGGCT
CAGTCGAAAGACTGGGCCTTTCGTTTTATCTGTTGTTTGTCGGTGAACGCTCTCCTGAGTAGGACAAATC
CGCCGCCCTAGACCTAGGGTACGGGTTTTGCTGCCCGCAAACGGGCTGTTCTGGTGTTGCTAGTTTGTTA
TCAGAATCGCAGATCCGGCTTCAGCCGGTTTGCCGGCTGAAAGCGCTATTTCTTCCAGAATTGCCATGAT
TTTTTCCCCACGGGAGGCGTCACTGGCTCCCGTGTTGTCGGCAGCTTTGATTCGATAAGCAGCATCGCCT
GTTTCAGGCTGTCTATGTGTGACTGTTGAGCTGTAACAAGTTGTCTCAGGTGTTCAATTTCATGTTCTAG
TTGCTTTGTTTTACTGGTTTCACCTGTTCTATTAGGTGTTACATGCTGTTCATCTGTTACATTGTCGATC
TGTTCATGGTGAACAGCTTTGAATGCACCAAAAACTCGTAAAAGCTCTGATGTATCTATCTTTTTTACAC
CGTTTTCATCTGTGCATATGGACAGTTTTCCCTTTGATATGTAACGGTGAACAGTTGTTCTACTTTTGTT
TGTTAGTCTTGATGCTTCACTGATAGATACAAGAGCCATAAGAACCTCAGATCCTTCCGTATTTAGCCAG
TATGTTCTCTAGTGTGGTTCGTTGTTTTTGCGTGAGCCATGAGAACGAACCATTGAGATCATACTTACTT
TGCATGTCACTCAAAAATTTTGCCTCAAAACTGGTGAGCTGAATTTTTGCAGTTAAAGCATCGTGTAGTG
TTTTTCTTAGTCCGTTATGTAGGTAGGAATCTGATGTAATGGTTGTTGGTATTTTGTCACCATTCATTTT
TATCTGGTTGTTCTCAAGTTCGGTTACGAGATCCATTTGTCTATCTAGTTCAACTTGGAAAATCAACGTA
TCAGTCGGGCGGCCTCGCTTATCAACCACCAATTTCATATTGCTGTAAGTGTTTAAATCTTTACTTATTG
GTTTCAAAACCCATTGGTTAAGCCTTTTAAACTCATGGTAGTTATTTTCAAGCATTAACATGAACTTAAA
TTCATCAAGGCTAATCTCTATATTTGCCTTGTGAGTTTTCTTTTGTGTTAGTTCTTTTAATAACCACTCA
TAAATCCTCATAGAGTATTTGTTTTCAAAAGACTTAACATGTTCCAGATTATATTTTATGAATTTTTTTA
ACTGGAAAAGATAAGGCAATATCTCTTCACTAAAAACTAATTCTAATTTTTCGCTTGAGAACTTGGCATA
GTTTGTCCACTGGAAAATCTCAAAGCCTTTAACCAAAGGATTCCTGATTTCCACAGTTCTCGTCATCAGC
TCTCTGGTTGCTTTAGCTAATACACCATAAGCATTTTCCCTACTGATGTTCATCATCTGAGCGTATTGGT
TATAAGTGAACGATACCGTCCGTTCTTTCCTTGTAGGGTTTTCAATCGTGGGGTTGAGTAGTGCCACACA
GCATAAAATTAGCTTGGTTTCATGCTCCGTTAAGTCATAGCGACTAATCGCTAGTTCATTTGCTTTGAAA
ACAACTAATTCAGACATACATCTCAATTGGTCTAGGTGATTTTAATCACTATACCAATTGAGATGGGCTA
GTCAATGATAATTACTAGTCCTTTTCCTTTGAGTTGTGGGTATCTGTAAATTCTGCTAGACCTTTGCTGG
AAAACTTGTAAATTCTGCTAGACCCTCTGTAAATTCCGCTAGACCTTTGTGTGTTTTTTTTGTTTATATT
CAAGTGGTTATAATTTATAGAATAAAGAAAGAATAAAAAAAGATAAAAAGAATAGATCCCAGCCCTGTGT
ATAACTCACTACTTTAGTCAGTTCCGCAGTATTACAAAAGGATGTCGCAAACGCTGTTTGCTCCTCTACA
AAACAGACCTTAAAACCCTAAAGGCTTAAGTAGCACCCTCGCAAGCTCGGGCAAATCGCTGAATATTCCT
TTTGTCTCCGACCATCAGGCACCTGAGTCGCTGTCTTTTTCGTGACATTCAGTTCGCTGCGCTCACGGCT
CTGGCAGTGAATGGGGGTAAATGGCACTACAGGCGCCTTTTATGGATTCATGCAAGGAAACTACCCATAA
TACAAGAAAAGCCCGTCACGGGCTTCTCAGGGCGTTTTATGGCGGGTCTGCTATGTGGTGCTATCTGACT
TTTTGCTGTTCAGCAGTTCCTGCCCTCTGATTTTCCAGTCTGACCACTTCGGATTATCCCGTGACAGGTC
ATTCAGACTGGCTAATGCACCCAGTAAGGCAGCGGTATCATCAACAGGCTTACCCGTCTTACTGTCCCTA
GTGCTTGGATTCTCACCAATAAAAAACGCCCGGCGGCAACCGAGCGTTCTGAACAAATCCAGATGGAGTT
CTGAGGTCATTACTGGATCTATCAACAGGAGTCCAAGCGAGCTCTCGAACCCCAGAGTCCCGCTCAGAAG
AACTCGTCAAGAAGGCGATAGAAGGCGATGCGCTGCGAATCGGGAGCGGCGATACCGTAAAGCACGAGGA
AGCGGTCAGCCCATTCGCCGCCAAGCTCTTCAGCAATATCACGGGTAGCCAACGCTATGTCCTGATAGCG
GTCCGCCACACCCAGCCGGCCACAGTCGATGAATCCAGAAAAGCGGCCATTTTCCACCATGATATTCGGC
AAGCAGGCATCGCCATGGGTCACGACGAGATCCTCGCCGTCGGGCATGCGCGCCTTGAGCCTGGCGAACA
GTTCGGCTGGCGCGAGCCCCTGATGCTCTTCGTCCAGATCATCCTGATCGACAAGACCGGCTTCCATCCG
AGTACGTGCTCGCTCGATGCGATGTTTCGCTTGGTGGTCGAATGGGCAGGTAGCCGGATCAAGCGTATGC
AGCCGCCGCATTGCATCAGCCATGATGGATACTTTCTCGGCAGGAGCAAGGTGAGATGACAGGAGATCCT
GCCCCGGCACTTCGCCCAATAGCAGCCAGTCCCTTCCCGCTTCAGTGACAACGTCGAGCACAGCTGCGCA
AGGAACGCCCGTCGTGGCCAGCCACGATAGCCGCGCTGCCTCGTCCTGCAGTTCATTCAGGGCACCGGAC
AGGTCGGTCTTGACAAAAAGAACCGGGCGCCCCTGCGCTGACAGCCGGAACACGGCGGCATCAGAGCAGC
CGATTGTCTGTTGTGCCCAGTCATAGCCGAATAGCCTCTCCACCCAAGCGGCCGGAGAACCTGCGTGCAA
TCCATCTTGTTCAATCATGCGAAACGATCCTCATCCTGTCTCTTGATCAGATCTTGATCCCCTGCGCCAT
CAGATCCTTGGCGGCAAGAAAGCCATCCAGTTTACTTTGCAGGGCTTCCCAACCTTACCAGAGGGCGCCC
CAGCTGGCAATTCCGACGTCTAAGAAACCATTATTATCATG
